Addgene plasmid #203861: Tet-O-FUW-EGR3-P2A-mCherry
Purpose: Tet-inducible lentiviral plasmid expressing EGR3-P2A-mCherry, with ORF specific barcode close to 3'LTR site
Depositing lab: Andrea Califano. Depositing organization: Columbia University. Publication: Systematic elucidation and pharmacological targeting of tumor-infiltrating regulatory T cell master regulators. Obradovic A, Ager C, Turunen M, Nirschl T, Khosravi-Maharlooei M, Iuga A, Jackson CM, Yegnasubramanian S, Tomassoni L, Fernandez EC, McCann P, Rogava M, DeMarzo AM, Kochel CM, Allaf M, Bivalacqua T, Lim M, Realubit R, Karan C, Drake CG, Califano A. Cancer Cell. 2023 May 8;41(5):933-949.e11. doi: 10.1016/j.ccell.2023.04.003. Epub 2023 Apr 27. PubMed 37116491.
Backbone
  Vector backbone: Tet-O-FUW
  Vector type: Mammalian Expression
Growth in bacteria
  Bacterial resistance: Ampicillin, 100 μg/mL
  Growth temperature: 30°C
  Growth strain: NEB Stable
  Copy number: High Copy
Gene/Insert
  Gene/Insert name: EGR3
  Species: H. sapiens (human)
  Entrez Gene: EGR3 (a.k.a. EGR-3, PILOT)
  Cloning method: Restriction Enzyme; 5′ cloning site unknown (unknown if destroyed)
Terms and licenses: Academic/Nonprofit Terms; Industry Terms: Not Available to Industry
How to cite: Tet-O-FUW-EGR3-P2A-mCherry was a gift from Andrea Califano (Addgene plasmid # 203861 ; http://n2t.net/addgene:203861 ; RRID:Addgene_203861)
