[The description below was written by a language model from this plasmid's Addgene catalogue record and pLannotate feature annotations shown in this document.]
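Description:
Tet-O-FUW-EGR3-P2A-mCherry is a tetracycline-inducible, HIV-1-derived lentiviral transfer plasmid built on the Tet-O-FUW backbone for expression of human EGR3, an early growth response family transcription factor, in mammalian cells. In bacteria it is maintained through a high-copy ColE1/pUC-type origin and selected with ampicillin via the β-lactamase gene. The backbone also carries an f1 origin and a bleomycin/Zeocin resistance cassette under SV40 and EM7 promoters. That cassette lies outside the LTR-flanked region, so it would not be carried into the packaged viral genome.

The viral portion begins with a CMV enhancer/promoter fused to a truncated 5' LTR, which drives genomic RNA production in packaging cells. It is followed by the Ψ packaging signal with a gag fragment, the Rev response element for nuclear export, and the cPPT/CTS. The payload is controlled by a tetracycline response element of tetO repeats joined to a minimal CMV promoter, so transcription depends on a tetracycline-controlled transactivator that the annotated features do not include and that must be supplied separately. The EGR3 coding sequence is followed by mCherry. The P2A linker named in the construct is not separately annotated but fits the gap between the two reading frames, and it would let both proteins arise from one transcript, with red fluorescence reporting expression. A WPRE enhances transcript expression upstream of the 3' LTR, which is followed by a bGH polyadenylation signal. The record states that an ORF-specific barcode sits near the 3' LTR, although it is not annotated in the feature table. Such a barcode would allow the ORF to be identified in pooled overexpression experiments, and the associated work concerns master regulators of tumor-infiltrating regulatory T cells.
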