Features (pLannotate 1.2.2; 32 found; start..end, strand, type, name):
     23..75      -  misc_feature   bom (fragment): basis of mobility region from pBR322
    230..609     +  enhancer       CMV enhancer: human cytomegalovirus immediate early enhancer
    610..809     +  promoter       CMV promoter: human cytomegalovirus (CMV) immediate early promoter
    827..1007    +  LTR            5' LTR (truncated): truncated 5' long terminal repeat (LTR) from HIV-1
   1054..1179    +  misc_feature   HIV-1 Ψ: packaging signal of human immunodeficiency virus type 1
   1163..1526    +  CDS            HIV-1 gag (fragment): gag protein from human immunodeficiency virus 1; gag
   1672..1905    +  misc_feature   RRE: The Rev response element (RRE) of HIV-1 allows for Rev-dependent mRNA export from the nucleus to the cytoplasm.
   2282..2382    +  CDS            Rev (fragment): human immunodeficiency virus 1 (HIV-1) Rev protein; rev; enhances nuclear export of unspliced and incompletely spliced viral mRNAs
   2432..2549    +  misc_feature   cPPT/CTS: central polypurine tract and central termination sequence of HIV-1
   2593..2807    +  protein_bind   tetracycline response element (fragment): contains seven copies of the tetracycline operator tetO tetracycline repressor TetR
   2825..2863    +  promoter       minimal CMV promoter: human cytomegalovirus (CMV) immediate early promoter
   2970..4130    +  CDS            EGR3: EGR3_HUMAN - Also known as PILOT. Experimental evidence at transcript level: Swiss-Prot protein existence level 2. Probable transcription factor involved in muscle spindle development. From Homo sapiens (Human).
   4221..4925    +  CDS            mCherry: mCherry is a basic (constitutively fluorescent) red fluorescent protein published in 2004, derived from Discosoma sp.. It is reported to be a very rapidly-maturing monomer with low acid sensitivity.
   4951..5539    +  misc_feature   WPRE: woodchuck hepatitis virus posttranscriptional regulatory element
   5524..5886    +  CDS            nef (fragment): NEF_HV1LA - Experimental evidence at protein level: Swiss-Prot protein existence level 1. Extracellular Nef protein targets CD4(+) T-lymphocytes for apoptosis by interacting with CXCR4 surface receptors. From Human immunodeficiency virus type 1 group M subtype B (isolate Lai) (HIV-1).
   5933..6102    +  LTR            5' LTR (fragment): 5' long terminal repeat (LTR) from HIV-1
   6110..6290    +  LTR            5' LTR (truncated): truncated 5' long terminal repeat (LTR) from HIV-1
   6322..6546    +  polyA_signal   bGH poly(A) signal: bovine growth hormone polyadenylation signal
   6550..6571    +  promoter       SV40 promoter (fragment): SV40 enhancer and early promoter
   6592..7020    +  rep_origin     f1 ori (sequence partly withheld): f1 bacteriophage origin of replication; arrow indicates direction of (+) strand synthesis
   7034..7363    +  promoter       SV40 promoter: SV40 enhancer and early promoter
   7411..7458    +  promoter       EM7 promoter: synthetic bacterial promoter&nbsp
   7477..7851    +  CDS            BleoR: antibiotic-binding protein; Sh ble from Streptoalloteichus hindustanus; confers resistance to bleomycin, phleomycin, and Zeocin™
   7861..7986    +  CDS            ble (fragment): BLE_KLEPN - Experimental evidence at protein level: Swiss-Prot protein existence level 1. Binding protein with a strong affinity to the bleomycin family of antibiotics. Binds to CL990; an antimitotic-antibiotic compound. From Klebsiella pneumoniae.
   7981..8102    +  polyA_signal   SV40 poly(A) signal: SV40 polyadenylation signal
   8175..8191    -  protein_bind   lac operator: The lac repressor binds to the lac operator to inhibit transcription in E. coli. This inhibition can be relieved by adding lactose or isopropyl-β-D-thiogalactopyranoside (IPTG). lac repressor encoded by lacI
   8199..8229    -  promoter       lac promoter: promoter for the E. coli lac operon
   8244..8265    -  protein_bind   CAP binding site: CAP binding activates transcription in the presence of cAMP. E. coli catabolite activator protein
   8278..8370    -  CDS            lacI (fragment): lac repressor; lacI; The lac repressor binds to the lac operator to inhibit transcription in E. coli. This inhibition can be relieved by adding lactose or isopropyl-β-D-thiogalactopyranoside (IPTG).
   8553..9141    -  rep_origin     ori: high-copy-number ColE1/pMB1/pBR322/pUC origin of replication
   9312..10172   -  CDS            AmpR: β-lactamase; bla; confers resistance to ampicillin, carbenicillin, and related antibiotics
  10173..10277   -  promoter       AmpR promoter: bla
>Addgene plasmid #203861 | Tet-O-FUW-EGR3-P2A-mCherry | addgene full sequence | sequence record 402984 | Addgene NGS Result
ATCGGGAGATCTCCCGATCCCCTATGGTGCACTCTCAGTACAATCTGCTCTGATGCCGCATAGTTAAGCC
AGTATCTGCTCCCTGCTTGTGTGTTGGAGGTCGCTGAGTAGTGCGCGAGCAAAATTTAAGCTACAACAAG
GCAAGGCTTGACCGACAATTGCATGAAGAATCTGCTTAGGGTTAGGCGTTTTGCGCTGCTTCGCGATGTA
CGGGCCAGATATACGCGTTGACATTGATTATTGACTAGTTATTAATAGTAATCAATTACGGGGTCATTAG
TTCATAGCCCATATATGGAGTTCCGCGTTACATAACTTACGGTAAATGGCCCGCCTGGCTGACCGCCCAA
CGACCCCCGCCCATTGACGTCAATAATGACGTATGTTCCCATAGTAACGCCAATAGGGACTTTCCATTGA
CGTCAATGGGTGGAGTATTTACGGTAAACTGCCCACTTGGCAGTACATCAAGTGTATCATATGCCAAGTA
CGCCCCCTATTGACGTCAATGACGGTAAATGGCCCGCCTGGCATTATGCCCAGTACATGACCTTATGGGA
CTTTCCTACTTGGCAGTACATCTACGTATTAGTCATCGCTATTACCATGGTGATGCGGTTTTGGCAGTAC
ATCAATGGGCGTGGATAGCGGTTTGACTCACGGGGATTTCCAAGTCTCCACCCCATTGACGTCAATGGGA
GTTTGTTTTGGCACCAAAATCAACGGGACTTTCCAAAATGTCGTAACAACTCCGCCCCATTGACGCAAAT
GGGCGGTAGGCGTGTACGGTGGGAGGTCTATATAAGCAGCGCGTTTTGCCTGTACTGGGTCTCTCTGGTT
AGACCAGATCTGAGCCTGGGAGCTCTCTGGCTAACTAGGGAACCCACTGCTTAAGCCTCAATAAAGCTTG
CCTTGAGTGCTTCAAGTAGTGTGTGCCCGTCTGTTGTGTGACTCTGGTAACTAGAGATCCCTCAGACCCT
TTTAGTCAGTGTGGAAAATCTCTAGCAGTGGCGCCCGAACAGGGACTTGAAAGCGAAAGGGAAACCAGAG
GAGCTCTCTCGACGCAGGACTCGGCTTGCTGAAGCGCGCACGGCAAGAGGCGAGGGGCGGCGACTGGTGA
GTACGCCAAAAATTTTGACTAGCGGAGGCTAGAAGGAGAGAGATGGGTGCGAGAGCGTCAGTATTAAGCG
GGGGAGAATTAGATCGCGATGGGAAAAAATTCGGTTAAGGCCAGGGGGAAAGAAAAAATATAAATTAAAA
CATATAGTATGGGCAAGCAGGGAGCTAGAACGATTCGCAGTTAATCCTGGCCTGTTAGAAACATCAGAAG
GCTGTAGACAAATACTGGGACAGCTACAACCATCCCTTCAGACAGGATCAGAAGAACTTAGATCATTATA
TAATACAGTAGCAACCCTCTATTGTGTGCATCAAAGGATAGAGATAAAAGACACCAAGGAAGCTTTAGAC
AAGATAGAGGAAGAGCAAAACAAAAGTAAGACCACCGCACAGCAAGCGGCCGCTGATCTTCAGACCTGGA
GGAGGAGATATGAGGGACAATTGGAGAAGTGAATTATATAAATATAAAGTAGTAAAAATTGAACCATTAG
GAGTAGCACCCACCAAGGCAAAGAGAAGAGTGGTGCAGAGAGAAAAAAGAGCAGTGGGAATAGGAGCTTT
GTTCCTTGGGTTCTTGGGAGCAGCAGGAAGCACTATGGGCGCAGCGTCAATGACGCTGACGGTACAGGCC
AGACAATTATTGTCTGGTATAGTGCAGCAGCAGAACAATTTGCTGAGGGCTATTGAGGCGCAACAGCATC
TGTTGCAACTCACAGTCTGGGGCATCAAGCAGCTCCAGGCAAGAATCCTGGCTGTGGAAAGATACCTAAA
GGATCAACAGCTCCTGGGGATTTGGGGTTGCTCTGGAAAACTCATTTGCACCACTGCTGTGCCTTGGAAT
GCTAGTTGGAGTAATAAATCTCTGGAACAGATTTGGAATCACACGACCTGGATGGAGTGGGACAGAGAAA
TTAACAATTACACAAGCTTAATACACTCCTTAATTGAAGAATCGCAAAACCAGCAAGAAAAGAATGAACA
AGAATTATTGGAATTAGATAAATGGGCAAGTTTGTGGAATTGGTTTAACATAACAAATTGGCTGTGGTAT
ATAAAATTATTCATAATGATAGTAGGAGGCTTGGTAGGTTTAAGAATAGTTTTTGCTGTACTTTCTATAG
TGAATAGAGTTAGGCAGGGATATTCACCATTATCGTTTCAGACCCACCTCCCAACCCCGAGGGGACCCGA
CAGGCCCGAAGGAATAGAAGAAGAAGGTGGAGAGAGAGACAGAGACAGATCCATTCGATTAGTGAACGGA
TCGGCACTGCGTGCGCCAATTCTGCAGACAAATGGCAGTATTCATCCACAATTTTAAAAGAAAAGGGGGG
ATTGGGGGGTACAGTGCAGGGGAAAGAATAGTAGACATAATAGCAACAGACATACAAACTAAAGAATTAC
AAAAACAAATTACAAAAATTCAAAATTTTCGGGTTTATTACAGGGACAGCAGAGATCCAGTTTGGTTAGA
TCTCGAGTTTACCACTCCCTATCAGTGATAGAGAAAAGTGAAAGTCGAGTTTACCACTCCCTATCAGTGA
TAGAGAAAAGTGAAAGTCGAGTTTACCACTCCCTATCAGTGATAGAGAAAAGTGAAAGTCGAGTTTACCA
CTCCCTATCAGTGATAGAGAAAAGTGAAAGTCGAGTTTACCACTCCCTATCAGTGATAGAGAAAAGTGGA
AGTCGAGCTCGGTACCCGGGTCGAGGTAGGCGTGTACGGTGGGAGGCCTATATAAGCAGAGCTCGTTTAG
TGAACCGTCAGATCGCCTGGAGACGCCATCCACGCTGTTTTGACCTCCATAGAAGACACCGGGACCGATC
CAGCCTCCGCGGCCCCGAATTCCGCCACCATGACCGGCAAACTCGCCGAGAAGCTGCCGGTGACCATGAG
CAGTTTGCTAAACCAACTGCCTGACAATCTGTACCCCGAGGAGATCCCCAGCGCGCTCAACCTCTTCTCC
GGCAGCAGCGACTCGGTAGTCCATTACAATCAGATGGCTACAGAGAATGTAATGGACATCGGTCTGACCA
ACGAGAAGCCCAACCCGGAACTCTCTTACTCCGGCTCCTTCCAGCCAGCCCCCGGCAACAAGACCGTGAC
CTACTTGGGAAAGTTCGCCTTCGACTCCCCTTCCAACTGGTGCCAGGACAACATCATTAGCCTCATGAGC
GCCGGCATCTTGGGGGTGCCCCCGGCTTCAGGGGCGCTCAGCACGCAGACGTCCACGGCCAGCATGGTGC
AGCCACCGCAGGGTGACGTGGAGGCCATGTATCCCGCGCTACCCCCCTACTCCAACTGCGGCGACCTCTA
CTCAGAGCCCGTGTCTTTCCACGACCCCCAGGGCAATCCCGGGCTCGCCTATTCCCCCCAGGATTACCAA
TCGGCCAAGCCGGCGTTGGACAGCAATCTCTTCCCCATGATTCCTGACTACAACCTCTACCACCACCCCA
ACGACATGGGCTCCATTCCGGAGCACAAGCCCTTCCAGGGCATGGACCCCATCCGGGTCAACCCGCCCCC
TATTACCCCTCTGGAGACCATCAAGGCATTCAAAGACAAGCAGATCCACCCGGGCTTTGGCAGCCTGCCC
CAGCCGCCGCTCACCCTCAAGCCCATCCGGCCCCGCAAGTACCCCAACCGGCCTAGCAAGACACCGCTCC
ACGAACGGCCCCACGCGTGCCCGGCCGAGGGCTGCGACCGCCGTTTCAGCCGTTCGGACGAGCTGACCCG
GCACCTGCGCATCCACACGGGCCACAAGCCCTTCCAGTGCCGGATCTGCATGCGGAGCTTCAGCCGCAGC
GACCACCTCACCACTCACATCCGCACTCATACGGGCGAGAAGCCCTTTGCCTGCGAGTTCTGCGGGCGCA
AGTTTGCGCGCAGCGACGAGCGCAAGCGCCACGCCAAGATCCACCTCAAGCAAAAGGAGAAGAAGGCGGA
GAAGGGCGGTGCACCCTCTGCATCCTCGGCGCCCCCCGTGTCGCTGGCCCCCGTGGTCACCACCTGCGCC
ACGCGTGAATTCGATGGATCCGGGGCCACCAACTTTTCCCTGCTGAAGCAGGCTGGCGACGTCGAGGAGA
ACCCTGGCCCTGGCTCCGGAGTGAGCAAGGGCGAGGAGGATAACATGGCCATCATCAAGGAGTTCATGCG
CTTCAAGGTGCACATGGAGGGCTCCGTGAACGGCCACGAGTTCGAGATCGAGGGCGAGGGCGAGGGCCGC
CCCTACGAGGGCACCCAGACCGCCAAGCTGAAGGTGACCAAGGGTGGCCCCCTGCCCTTCGCCTGGGACA
TCCTGTCCCCTCAGTTCATGTACGGCTCCAAGGCCTACGTGAAGCACCCCGCCGACATCCCCGACTACTT
GAAGCTGTCCTTCCCCGAGGGCTTCAAGTGGGAGCGCGTGATGAACTTCGAGGACGGCGGCGTGGTGACC
GTGACCCAGGACTCCTCCCTGCAGGACGGCGAGTTCATCTACAAGGTGAAGCTGCGCGGCACCAACTTCC
CCTCCGACGGCCCCGTAATGCAGAAGAAGACCATGGGCTGGGAGGCCTCCTCCGAGCGGATGTACCCCGA
GGACGGCGCCCTGAAGGGCGAGATCAAGCAGAGGCTGAAGCTGAAGGACGGCGGCCACTACGACGCTGAG
GTCAAGACCACCTACAAGGCCAAGAAGCCCGTGCAGCTGCCCGGCGCCTACAACGTCAACATCAAGTTGG
ACATCACCTCCCACAACGAGGACTACACCATCGTGGAACAGTACGAACGCGCCGAGGGCCGCCACTCCAC
CGGCGGCATGGACGAGCTGTACAAGTGAATCTAGAACGCGTTAAGTCGACAATCAACCTCTGGATTACAA
AATTTGTGAAAGATTGACTGGTATTCTTAACTATGTTGCTCCTTTTACGCTATGTGGATACGCTGCTTTA
ATGCCTTTGTATCATGCTATTGCTTCCCGTATGGCTTTCATTTTCTCCTCCTTGTATAAATCCTGGTTGC
TGTCTCTTTATGAGGAGTTGTGGCCCGTTGTCAGGCAACGTGGCGTGGTGTGCACTGTGTTTGCTGACGC
AACCCCCACTGGTTGGGGCATTGCCACCACCTGTCAGCTCCTTTCCGGGACTTTCGCTTTCCCCCTCCCT
ATTGCCACGGCGGAACTCATCGCCGCCTGCCTTGCCCGCTGCTGGACAGGGGCTCGGCTGTTGGGCACTG
ACAATTCCGTGGTGTTGTCGGGGAAATCATCGTCCTTTCCTTGGCTGCTCGCCTGTGTTGCCACCTGGAT
TCTGCGCGGGACGTCCTTCTGCTACGTCCCTTCGGCCCTCAATCCAGCGGACCTTCCTTCCCGCGGCCTG
CTGCCGGCTCTGCGGCCTCTTCCGCGTCTTCGCCTTCGCCCTCAGACGAGTCGGATCTCCCTTTGGGCCG
CTTCCCCGCATCGATACCGTCGACCTCGAGACCTAGAAAAACATGGAGCAATCACAAGTAGCAATACAGC
AGCTACCAATGCTGATTGTGCCTGGCTAGAAGCACAAGAGGAGGAGGAGGTGGGTTTTCCAGTCACACCT
CAGGTACCTTTAAGACCAATGACTTACAAGGCAGCTGTAGATCTTAGCCACTTTTTAAAAGAAAAGGGGG
GACTGGAAGGGCTAATTCACTCCCAACGAAGACAAGATATCCTTGATCTGTGGATCTACCACACACAAGG
CTACTTCCCTGATTGGCAGAACTACACACCAGGGCCAGGGATCAGATATCCACTGACCTTTGGATGGTGC
TACAAGGCTAGACAATACACATTCTGTTGGTCGTAGAGCGCAGCTAGCAGAACTAGTACCAGTTGAGCAA
GAGAAGGTAGAAGAAGCCAATGAAGGAGAGAACACCCGCTTGTTACACCCTGTGAGCCTGCATGGGATGG
ATGACCCGGAGAGAGAAGTATTAGAGTGGAGGTTTGACAGCCGCCTAGCATTTCATCACATGGCCCGAGA
GCTGCATCCGGACTGTACTGGGTCTCTCTGGTTAGACCAGATCTGAGCCTGGGAGCTCTCTGGCTAACTA
GGGAACCCACTGCTTAAGCCTCAATAAAGCTTGCCTTGAGTGCTTCAAGTAGTGTGTGCCCGTCTGTTGT
GTGACTCTGGTAACTAGAGATCCCTCAGACCCTTTTAGTCAGTGTGGAAAATCTCTAGCAGGGCCCGTTT
AAACCCGCTGATCAGCCTCGACTGTGCCTTCTAGTTGCCAGCCATCTGTTGTTTGCCCCTCCCCCGTGCC
TTCCTTGACCCTGGAAGGTGCCACTCCCACTGTCCTTTCCTAATAAAATGAGGAAATTGCATCGCATTGT
CTGAGTAGGTGTCATTCTATTCTGGGGGGTGGGGTGGGGCAGGACAGCAAGGGGGAGGATTGGGAAGACA
ATAGCAGGCATGCTGGGGATGCGGTGGGCTCTATGGCTTCTGAGGCGGAAAGAACCAGCTGGGGCTCTAG
GGGGTATCCCC
[124 nt withheld, positions 6592-6715]
C
[91 nt withheld, positions 6717-6807]
A
[49 nt withheld, positions 6809-6857]
CCTTTGACGTTGGAGTCCACGTTCTTT
[37 nt withheld, positions 6885-6921]
ACCCTATCTCGGTCTATTCTTTTGATTTATAAGGGATTTTGCCGATTTCGGCCTATTGGTTAAAAAATGA
GCTGATTTAACAAAAATTTAACGCGAATTAATTCTGTGGAATGTGTGTCAGTTAGGGTGTGGAAAGTCCC
CAGGCTCCCCAGCAGGCAGAAGTATGCAAAGCATGCATCTCAATTAGTCAGCAACCAGGTGTGGAAAGTC
CCCAGGCTCCCCAGCAGGCAGAAGTATGCAAAGCATGCATCTCAATTAGTCAGCAACCATAGTCCCGCCC
CTAACTCCGCCCATCCCGCCCCTAACTCCGCCCAGTTCCGCCCATTCTCCGCCCCATGGCTGACTAATTT
TTTTTATTTATGCAGAGGCCGAGGCCGCCTCTGCCTCTGAGCTATTCCAGAAGTAGTGAGGAGGCTTTTT
TGGAGGCCTAGGCTTTTGCAAAAAGCTCCCGGGAGCTTGTATATCCATTTTCGGATCTGATCAGCACGTG
TTGACAATTAATCATCGGCATAGTATATCGGCATAGTATAATACGACAAGGTGAGGAACTAAACCATGGC
CAAGTTGACCAGTGCCGTTCCGGTGCTCACCGCGCGCGACGTCGCCGGAGCGGTCGAGTTCTGGACCGAC
CGGCTCGGGTTCTCCCGGGACTTCGTGGAGGACGACTTCGCCGGTGTGGTCCGGGACGACGTGACCCTGT
TCATCAGCGCGGTCCAGGACCAGGTGGTGCCGGACAACACCCTGGCCTGGGTGTGGGTGCGCGGCCTGGA
CGAGCTGTACGCCGAGTGGTCGGAGGTCGTGTCCACGAACTTCCGGGACGCCTCCGGGCCGGCCATGACC
GAGATCGGCGAGCAGCCGTGGGGGCGGGAGTTCGCCCTGCGCGACCCGGCCGGCAACTGCGTGCACTTCG
TGGCCGAGGAGCAGGACTGACACGTGCTACGAGATTTCGATTCCACCGCCGCCTTCTATGAAAGGTTGGG
CTTCGGAATCGTTTTCCGGGACGCCGGCTGGATGATCCTCCAGCGCGGGGATCTCATGCTGGAGTTCTTC
GCCCACCCCAACTTGTTTATTGCAGCTTATAATGGTTACAAATAAAGCAATAGCATCACAAATTTCACAA
ATAAAGCATTTTTTTCACTGCATTCTAGTTGTGGTTTGTCCAAACTCATCAATGTATCTTATCATGTCTG
TATACCGTCGACCTCTAGCTAGAGCTTGGCGTAATCATGGTCATAGCTGTTTCCTGTGTGAAATTGTTAT
CCGCTCACAATTCCACACAACATACGAGCCGGAAGCATAAAGTGTAAAGCCTGGGGTGCCTAATGAGTGA
GCTAACTCACATTAATTGCGTTGCGCTCACTGCCCGCTTTCCAGTCGGGAAACCTGTCGTGCCAGCTGCA
TTAATGAATCGGCCAACGCGCGGGGAGAGGCGGTTTGCGTATTGGGCGCTCTTCCGCTTCCTCGCTCACT
GACTCGCTGCGCTCGGTCGTTCGGCTGCGGCGAGCGGTATCAGCTCACTCAAAGGCGGTAATACGGTTAT
CCACAGAATCAGGGGATAACGCAGGAAAGAACATGTGAGCAAAAGGCCAGCAAAAGGCCAGGAACCGTAA
AAAGGCCGCGTTGCTGGCGTTTTTCCATAGGCTCCGCCCCCCTGACGAGCATCACAAAAATCGACGCTCA
AGTCAGAGGTGGCGAAACCCGACAGGACTATAAAGATACCAGGCGTTTCCCCCTGGAAGCTCCCTCGTGC
GCTCTCCTGTTCCGACCCTGCCGCTTACCGGATACCTGTCCGCCTTTCTCCCTTCGGGAAGCGTGGCGCT
TTCTCATAGCTCACGCTGTAGGTATCTCAGTTCGGTGTAGGTCGTTCGCTCCAAGCTGGGCTGTGTGCAC
GAACCCCCCGTTCAGCCCGACCGCTGCGCCTTATCCGGTAACTATCGTCTTGAGTCCAACCCGGTAAGAC
ACGACTTATCGCCACTGGCAGCAGCCACTGGTAACAGGATTAGCAGAGCGAGGTATGTAGGCGGTGCTAC
AGAGTTCTTGAAGTGGTGGCCTAACTACGGCTACACTAGAAGAACAGTATTTGGTATCTGCGCTCTGCTG
AAGCCAGTTACCTTCGGAAAAAGAGTTGGTAGCTCTTGATCCGGCAAACAAACCACCGCTGGTAGCGGTG
GTTTTTTTGTTTGCAAGCAGCAGATTACGCGCAGAAAAAAAGGATCTCAAGAAGATCCTTTGATCTTTTC
TACGGGGTCTGACGCTCAGTGGAACGAAAACTCACGTTAAGGGATTTTGGTCATGAGATTATCAAAAAGG
ATCTTCACCTAGATCCTTTTAAATTAAAAATGAAGTTTTAAATCAATCTAAAGTATATATGAGTAAACTT
GGTCTGACAGTTACCAATGCTTAATCAGTGAGGCACCTATCTCAGCGATCTGTCTATTTCGTTCATCCAT
AGTTGCCTGACTCCCCGTCGTGTAGATAACTACGATACGGGAGGGCTTACCATCTGGCCCCAGTGCTGCA
ATGATACCGCGAGACCCACGCTCACCGGCTCCAGATTTATCAGCAATAAACCAGCCAGCCGGAAGGGCCG
AGCGCAGAAGTGGTCCTGCAACTTTATCCGCCTCCATCCAGTCTATTAATTGTTGCCGGGAAGCTAGAGT
AAGTAGTTCGCCAGTTAATAGTTTGCGCAACGTTGTTGCCATTGCTACAGGCATCGTGGTGTCACGCTCG
TCGTTTGGTATGGCTTCATTCAGCTCCGGTTCCCAACGATCAAGGCGAGTTACATGATCCCCCATGTTGT
GCAAAAAAGCGGTTAGCTCCTTCGGTCCTCCGATCGTTGTCAGAAGTAAGTTGGCCGCAGTGTTATCACT
CATGGTTATGGCAGCACTGCATAATTCTCTTACTGTCATGCCATCCGTAAGATGCTTTTCTGTGACTGGT
GAGTACTCAACCAAGTCATTCTGAGAATAGTGTATGCGGCGACCGAGTTGCTCTTGCCCGGCGTCAATAC
GGGATAATACCGCGCCACATAGCAGAACTTTAAAAGTGCTCATCATTGGAAAACGTTCTTCGGGGCGAAA
ACTCTCAAGGATCTTACCGCTGTTGAGATCCAGTTCGATGTAACCCACTCGTGCACCCAACTGATCTTCA
GCATCTTTTACTTTTACCAGCGTTTCTGGGTGAGCAAAAACAGGAAGGCAAAATGCCGCAAAAAAGGGAA
TAAGGGCGACACGGAAATGTTGAATACTCATACTCTTCCTTTTTCAATATTATTGAAGCATTTATCAGGG
TTATTGTCTCATGAGCGGATACATATTTGAATGTATTTAGAAAAATAAACAAATAGGGGTTCCGCGCACA
TTTCCCCGAAAAGTGCCACCTGACGTCGACGG
